Addgene plasmid #77974: DDR2 gRNA (BRDN0001147906)
Purpose: 3rd generation lentiviral gRNA plasmid targeting human DDR2
Depositing lab: John Doench & David Root. Depositing organization: Broad Institute. Publication: Optimized sgRNA design to maximize activity and minimize off-target effects of CRISPR-Cas9. Doench JG, Fusi N, Sullender M, Hegde M, Vaimberg EW, Donovan KF, Smith I, Tothova Z, Wilen C, Orchard R, Virgin HW, Listgarten J, Root DE. Nat Biotechnol. 2016 Jan 18. doi: 10.1038/nbt.3437. PubMed 26780180.
Backbone
  Vector backbone: lentiGuide-Puro
  Backbone manufacturer: Zhang Lab (Addgene plasmid # 52963)
  Vector type: Mammalian Expression, Lentiviral, CRISPR
  Selectable markers: Puromycin
Growth in bacteria
  Bacterial resistance: Ampicillin, 100 μg/mL
  Growth temperature: 37°C
  Growth strain: DH5alpha
  Copy number: High Copy
Gene/Insert
  Gene/Insert name: DDR2 (alt names: DDR2; NM_001014796.1)
  gRNA/shRNA sequence: AAGTTGATGACAGCAACACT
  Species: H. sapiens (human)
  Entrez Gene: DDR2 (a.k.a. MIG20a, NTRKR3, TKT, TYRO10, WRCN)
  Promoter: hU6
  Cloning method: Unknown
  Sequencing primers: 5′ U6-F; 3′ pS2-R
Terms and licenses: Academic/Nonprofit Terms; Industry Terms: Not Available to Industry
Depositor comments: The gRNA was designed to target the following Genbank reference sequence(s): NM_001014796.1,NM_006182.2. Note that this plasmid does NOT contain Cas9. It should be used in conjunction with lentiCas9-Blast (Addgene #52962) or otherwise with cell lines already expressing Cas9. Browse the full kinome gRNA library at http://www.addgene.org/pooled-library/broadgpp-human-kinome/ or visit http://www.broadinstitute.org/rnai/public/ for detailed protocols and information.
How to cite: DDR2 gRNA (BRDN0001147906) was a gift from John Doench & David Root (Addgene plasmid # 77974 ; http://n2t.net/addgene:77974 ; RRID:Addgene_77974)
