[The description below was written by a language model from this plasmid's Addgene catalogue record and pLannotate feature annotations shown in this document.]
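Description:
DDR2 gRNA (BRDN0001147906) is a third-generation lentiviral CRISPR guide plasmid built on the lentiGuide-Puro backbone and designed to express a single guide RNA against human DDR2, which belongs to a human kinome gRNA collection. It is propagated in E. coli as a high-copy plasmid through a ColE1/pUC-type origin with ampicillin resistance (AmpR), and the backbone also carries an f1 origin, an SV40 origin and remnants of lac and phage promoter elements that play no role in the payload.

The viral portion begins with an RSV promoter fused to a truncated HIV-1 5' LTR, which makes genomic RNA production in packaging cells independent of Tat. This is followed by the Ψ packaging signal with a gag fragment, the Rev response element for Rev-dependent nuclear export, and a cPPT/CTS that aids nuclear import of the reverse-transcribed genome. Within this frame, a human U6 RNA polymerase III promoter drives the DDR2-targeting spacer joined to the Streptococcus pyogenes Cas9 guide RNA scaffold. A separate cassette uses the EF-1α core promoter with its intron A to express puromycin N-acetyltransferase, allowing puromycin selection of transduced mammalian cells, and a WPRE enhances transcript expression. The ΔU3 self-inactivating 3' LTR disables LTR promoter activity after integration, and an SV40 polyadenylation signal lies downstream.

The plasmid does not encode Cas9, so it must be paired with a separate Cas9 vector or used in cells already expressing Cas9. Its typical use is virus production and stable delivery of the guide for DDR2 knockout or loss-of-function studies in human cells.
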