Features (pLannotate 1.2.2; 29 found; start..end, strand, type, name):
     14..80      +  CDS            small t antigen (fragment): SV40 (simian virus 40) small t antigen
    106..317     +  promoter       EF-1α core promoter: core promoter for human elongation factor EF-1α
    318..1256    +  intron         EF-1α intron A: intron upstream of the start codon of human EF-1α
   1278..1877    +  CDS            PuroR (fragment): puromycin N-acetyltransferase; pac from Streptomyces; confers resistance to puromycin
   1893..2481    +  misc_feature   WPRE: woodchuck hepatitis virus posttranscriptional regulatory element
   2532..2551    +  misc_feature   cPPT/CTS (fragment): central polypurine tract and central termination sequence of HIV-1
   2553..2786    +  LTR            3' LTR (ΔU3): self-inactivating 3' long terminal repeat (LTR) from HIV-1
   2864..2985    +  polyA_signal   SV40 poly(A) signal: SV40 polyadenylation signal
   3025..3160    +  rep_origin     SV40 ori: SV40 origin of replication
   3181..3199    -  promoter       T7 promoter: promoter for bacteriophage T7 RNA polymerase
   3207..3362    +  CDS            lacZα (fragment): LacZα fragment of β-galactosidase; lacZ fragment
   3367..3795    +  rep_origin     f1 ori (sequence partly withheld): f1 bacteriophage origin of replication; arrow indicates direction of (+) strand synthesis
   3848..3952    +  promoter       AmpR promoter: bla
   3953..4813    +  CDS            AmpR: β-lactamase; bla; confers resistance to ampicillin, carbenicillin, and related antibiotics
   4984..5572    +  rep_origin     ori: high-copy-number ColE1/pMB1/pBR322/pUC origin of replication
   5755..5847    +  CDS            lacI (fragment): lac repressor; lacI; The lac repressor binds to the lac operator to inhibit transcription in E. coli. This inhibition can be relieved by adding lactose or isopropyl-β-D-thiogalactopyranoside (IPTG).
   5860..5881    +  protein_bind   CAP binding site: CAP binding activates transcription in the presence of cAMP. E. coli catabolite activator protein
   5896..5926    +  promoter       lac promoter: promoter for the E. coli lac operon
   5934..5950    +  protein_bind   lac operator: The lac repressor binds to the lac operator to inhibit transcription in E. coli. This inhibition can be relieved by adding lactose or isopropyl-β-D-thiogalactopyranoside (IPTG). lac repressor encoded by lacI
   5995..6013    +  promoter       T3 promoter: promoter for bacteriophage T3 RNA polymerase
   6041..6267    +  promoter       RSV promoter: Rous sarcoma virus enhancer/promoter
   6268..6448    +  LTR            5' LTR (truncated): truncated 5' long terminal repeat (LTR) from HIV-1
   6495..6620    +  misc_feature   HIV-1 Ψ: packaging signal of human immunodeficiency virus type 1
   6604..6967    +  CDS            HIV-1 gag (fragment): gag protein from human immunodeficiency virus 1; gag
   7113..7346    +  misc_feature   RRE: The Rev response element (RRE) of HIV-1 allows for Rev-dependent mRNA export from the nucleus to the cytoplasm.
   7723..7749    +  CDS            Rev (fragment): human immunodeficiency virus 1 (HIV-1) Rev protein; rev; enhances nuclear export of unspliced and incompletely spliced viral mRNAs
   7753..7993    +  promoter       U6 promoter: RNA polymerase III promoter for human U6 snRNA
   8023..8098    +  misc_RNA       gRNA scaffold: guide RNA scaffold for the Streptococcus pyogenes CRISPR/Cas9 system
   8154..8271    +  misc_feature   cPPT/CTS: central polypurine tract and central termination sequence of HIV-1
>Addgene plasmid #77974 | DDR2 gRNA (BRDN0001147906) | addgene full sequence | sequence record 188760 | Addgene Assembled Sequence
CCCGGGTGCAAAGATGGATAAAGTTTTAAACAGAGAGGAATCTTTGCAGCTAATGGACCTTCTAGGTCTT
GAAAGGAGTGGGAATTGGCTCCGGTGCCCGTCAGTGGGCAGAGCGCACATCGCCCACAGTCCCCGAGAAG
TTGGGGGGAGGGGTCGGCAATTGATCCGGTGCCTAGAGAAGGTGGCGCGGGGTAAACTGGGAAAGTGATG
TCGTGTACTGGCTCCGCCTTTTTCCCGAGGGTGGGGGAGAACCGTATATAAGTGCAGTAGTCGCCGTGAA
CGTTCTTTTTCGCAACGGGTTTGCCGCCAGAACACAGGTAAGTGCCGTGTGTGGTTCCCGCGGGCCTGGC
CTCTTTACGGGTTATGGCCCTTGCGTGCCTTGAATTACTTCCACCTGGCTGCAGTACGTGATTCTTGATC
CCGAGCTTCGGGTTGGAAGTGGGTGGGAGAGTTCGAGGCCTTGCGCTTAAGGAGCCCCTTCGCCTCGTGC
TTGAGTTGAGGCCTGGCCTGGGCGCTGGGGCCGCCGCGTGCGAATCTGGTGGCACCTTCGCGCCTGTCTC
GCTGCTTTCGATAAGTCTCTAGCCATTTAAAATTTTTGATGACCTGCTGCGACGCTTTTTTTCTGGCAAG
ATAGTCTTGTAAATGCGGGCCAAGATCTGCACACTGGTATTTCGGTTTTTGGGGCCGCGGGCGGCGACGG
GGCCCGTGCGTCCCAGCGCACATGTTCGGCGAGGCGGGGCCTGCGAGCGCGGCCACCGAGAATCGGACGG
GGGTAGTCTCAAGCTGGCCGGCCTGCTCTGGTGCCTGGCCTCGCGCCGCCGTGTATCGCCCCGCCCTGGG
CGGCAAGGCTGGCCCGGTCGGCACCAGTTGCGTGAGCGGAAAGATGGCCGCTTCCCGGCCCTGCTGCAGG
GAGCTCAAAATGGAGGACGCGGCGCTCGGGAGAGCGGGCGGGTGAGTCACCCACACAAAGGAAAAGGGCC
TTTCCGTCCTCAGCCGTCGCTTCATGTGACTCCACGGAGTACCGGGCGCCGTCCAGGCACCTCGATTAGT
TCTCGAGCTTTTGGAGTACGTCGTCTTTAGGTTGGGGGGAGGGGTTTTATGCGATGGAGTTTCCCCACAC
TGAGTGGGTGGAGACTGAAGTTAGGCCAGCTTGGCACTTGATGTAATTCTCCTTGGAATTTGCCCTTTTT
GAGTTTGGATCTTGGTTCATTCTCAAGCCTCAGACAGTGGTTCAAAGTTTTTTTCTTCCATTTCAGGTGT
CGTGACGTACGGCCACCATGACCGAGTACAAGCCCACGGTGCGCCTCGCCACCCGCGACGACGTCCCCAG
GGCCGTACGCACCCTCGCCGCCGCGTTCGCCGACTACCCCGCCACGCGCCACACCGTCGATCCGGACCGC
CACATCGAGCGGGTCACCGAGCTGCAAGAACTCTTCCTCACGCGCGTCGGGCTCGACATCGGCAAGGTGT
GGGTCGCGGACGACGGCGCCGCCGTGGCGGTCTGGACCACGCCGGAGAGCGTCGAAGCGGGGGCGGTGTT
CGCCGAGATCGGCCCGCGCATGGCCGAGTTGAGCGGTTCCCGGCTGGCCGCGCAGCAACAGATGGAAGGC
CTCCTGGCGCCGCACCGGCCCAAGGAGCCCGCGTGGTTCCTGGCCACCGTCGGAGTCTCGCCCGACCACC
AGGGCAAGGGTCTGGGCAGCGCCGTCGTGCTCCCCGGAGTGGAGGCGGCCGAGCGCGCCGGGGTGCCCGC
CTTCCTGGAGACCTCCGCGCCCCGCAACCTCCCCTTCTACGAGCGGCTCGGCTTCACCGTCACCGCCGAC
GTCGAGGTGCCCGAAGGACCGCGCACCTGGTGCATGACCCGCAAGCCCGGTGCCTGAACGCGTTAAGTCG
ACAATCAACCTCTGGATTACAAAATTTGTGAAAGATTGACTGGTATTCTTAACTATGTTGCTCCTTTTAC
GCTATGTGGATACGCTGCTTTAATGCCTTTGTATCATGCTATTGCTTCCCGTATGGCTTTCATTTTCTCC
TCCTTGTATAAATCCTGGTTGCTGTCTCTTTATGAGGAGTTGTGGCCCGTTGTCAGGCAACGTGGCGTGG
TGTGCACTGTGTTTGCTGACGCAACCCCCACTGGTTGGGGCATTGCCACCACCTGTCAGCTCCTTTCCGG
GACTTTCGCTTTCCCCCTCCCTATTGCCACGGCGGAACTCATCGCCGCCTGCCTTGCCCGCTGCTGGACA
GGGGCTCGGCTGTTGGGCACTGACAATTCCGTGGTGTTGTCGGGGAAATCATCGTCCTTTCCTTGGCTGC
TCGCCTGTGTTGCCACCTGGATTCTGCGCGGGACGTCCTTCTGCTACGTCCCTTCGGCCCTCAATCCAGC
GGACCTTCCTTCCCGCGGCCTGCTGCCGGCTCTGCGGCCTCTTCCGCGTCTTCGCCTTCGCCCTCAGACG
AGTCGGATCTCCCTTTGGGCCGCCTCCCCGCGTCGACTTTAAGACCAATGACTTACAAGGCAGCTGTAGA
TCTTAGCCACTTTTTAAAAGAAAAGGGGGGACTGGAAGGGCTAATTCACTCCCAACGAAGACAAGATCTG
CTTTTTGCTTGTACTGGGTCTCTCTGGTTAGACCAGATCTGAGCCTGGGAGCTCTCTGGCTAACTAGGGA
ACCCACTGCTTAAGCCTCAATAAAGCTTGCCTTGAGTGCTTCAAGTAGTGTGTGCCCGTCTGTTGTGTGA
CTCTGGTAACTAGAGATCCCTCAGACCCTTTTAGTCAGTGTGGAAAATCTCTAGCAGTACGTATAGTAGT
TCATGTCATCTTATTATTCAGTATTTATAACTTGCAAAGAAATGAATATCAGAGAGTGAGAGGAACTTGT
TTATTGCAGCTTATAATGGTTACAAATAAAGCAATAGCATCACAAATTTCACAAATAAAGCATTTTTTTC
ACTGCATTCTAGTTGTGGTTTGTCCAAACTCATCAATGTATCTTATCATGTCTGGCTCTAGCTATCCCGC
CCCTAACTCCGCCCATCCCGCCCCTAACTCCGCCCAGTTCCGCCCATTCTCCGCCCCATGGCTGACTAAT
TTTTTTTATTTATGCAGAGGCCGAGGCCGCCTCGGCCTCTGAGCTATTCCAGAAGTAGTGAGGAGGCTTT
TTTGGAGGCCTAGGGACGTACCCAATTCGCCCTATAGTGAGTCGTATTACGCGCGCTCACTGGCCGTCGT
TTTACAACGTCGTGACTGGGAAAACCCTGGCGTTACCCAACTTAATCGCCTTGCAGCACATCCCCCTTTC
GCCAGCTGGCGTAATAGCGAAGAGGCCCGCACCGATCGCCCTTCCCAACAGTTGCGCAGCCTGAATGGCG
AATGGG
[124 nt withheld, positions 3367-3490]
C
[91 nt withheld, positions 3492-3582]
A
[49 nt withheld, positions 3584-3632]
CCTTTGACGTTGGAGTCCACGTTCTTT
[37 nt withheld, positions 3660-3696]
ACCCTATCTCGGTCTATTCTTTTGATTTATAAGGGATTTTGCCGATTTCGGCCTATTGGTTAAAAAATGA
GCTGATTTAACAAAAATTTAACGCGAATTTTAACAAAATATTAACGCTTACAATTTAGGTGGCACTTTTC
GGGGAAATGTGCGCGGAACCCCTATTTGTTTATTTTTCTAAATACATTCAAATATGTATCCGCTCATGAG
ACAATAACCCTGATAAATGCTTCAATAATATTGAAAAAGGAAGAGTATGAGTATTCAACATTTCCGTGTC
GCCCTTATTCCCTTTTTTGCGGCATTTTGCCTTCCTGTTTTTGCTCACCCAGAAACGCTGGTGAAAGTAA
AAGATGCTGAAGATCAGTTGGGTGCACGAGTGGGTTACATCGAACTGGATCTCAACAGCGGTAAGATCCT
TGAGAGTTTTCGCCCCGAAGAACGTTTTCCAATGATGAGCACTTTTAAAGTTCTGCTATGTGGCGCGGTA
TTATCCCGTATTGACGCCGGGCAAGAGCAACTCGGTCGCCGCATACACTATTCTCAGAATGACTTGGTTG
AGTACTCACCAGTCACAGAAAAGCATCTTACGGATGGCATGACAGTAAGAGAATTATGCAGTGCTGCCAT
AACCATGAGTGATAACACTGCGGCCAACTTACTTCTGACAACGATCGGAGGACCGAAGGAGCTAACCGCT
TTTTTGCACAACATGGGGGATCATGTAACTCGCCTTGATCGTTGGGAACCGGAGCTGAATGAAGCCATAC
CAAACGACGAGCGTGACACCACGATGCCTGTAGCAATGGCAACAACGTTGCGCAAACTATTAACTGGCGA
ACTACTTACTCTAGCTTCCCGGCAACAATTAATAGACTGGATGGAGGCGGATAAAGTTGCAGGACCACTT
CTGCGCTCGGCCCTTCCGGCTGGCTGGTTTATTGCTGATAAATCTGGAGCCGGTGAGCGTGGGTCTCGCG
GTATCATTGCAGCACTGGGGCCAGATGGTAAGCCCTCCCGTATCGTAGTTATCTACACGACGGGGAGTCA
GGCAACTATGGATGAACGAAATAGACAGATCGCTGAGATAGGTGCCTCACTGATTAAGCATTGGTAACTG
TCAGACCAAGTTTACTCATATATACTTTAGATTGATTTAAAACTTCATTTTTAATTTAAAAGGATCTAGG
TGAAGATCCTTTTTGATAATCTCATGACCAAAATCCCTTAACGTGAGTTTTCGTTCCACTGAGCGTCAGA
CCCCGTAGAAAAGATCAAAGGATCTTCTTGAGATCCTTTTTTTCTGCGCGTAATCTGCTGCTTGCAAACA
AAAAAACCACCGCTACCAGCGGTGGTTTGTTTGCCGGATCAAGAGCTACCAACTCTTTTTCCGAAGGTAA
CTGGCTTCAGCAGAGCGCAGATACCAAATACTGTTCTTCTAGTGTAGCCGTAGTTAGGCCACCACTTCAA
GAACTCTGTAGCACCGCCTACATACCTCGCTCTGCTAATCCTGTTACCAGTGGCTGCTGCCAGTGGCGAT
AAGTCGTGTCTTACCGGGTTGGACTCAAGACGATAGTTACCGGATAAGGCGCAGCGGTCGGGCTGAACGG
GGGGTTCGTGCACACAGCCCAGCTTGGAGCGAACGACCTACACCGAACTGAGATACCTACAGCGTGAGCT
ATGAGAAAGCGCCACGCTTCCCGAAGGGAGAAAGGCGGACAGGTATCCGGTAAGCGGCAGGGTCGGAACA
GGAGAGCGCACGAGGGAGCTTCCAGGGGGAAACGCCTGGTATCTTTATAGTCCTGTCGGGTTTCGCCACC
TCTGACTTGAGCGTCGATTTTTGTGATGCTCGTCAGGGGGGCGGAGCCTATGGAAAAACGCCAGCAACGC
GGCCTTTTTACGGTTCCTGGCCTTTTGCTGGCCTTTTGCTCACATGTTCTTTCCTGCGTTATCCCCTGAT
TCTGTGGATAACCGTATTACCGCCTTTGAGTGAGCTGATACCGCTCGCCGCAGCCGAACGACCGAGCGCA
GCGAGTCAGTGAGCGAGGAAGCGGAAGAGCGCCCAATACGCAAACCGCCTCTCCCCGCGCGTTGGCCGAT
TCATTAATGCAGCTGGCACGACAGGTTTCCCGACTGGAAAGCGGGCAGTGAGCGCAACGCAATTAATGTG
AGTTAGCTCACTCATTAGGCACCCCAGGCTTTACACTTTATGCTTCCGGCTCGTATGTTGTGTGGAATTG
TGAGCGGATAACAATTTCACACAGGAAACAGCTATGACCATGATTACGCCAAGCGCGCAATTAACCCTCA
CTAAAGGGAACAAAAGCTGGAGCTGCAAGCTTAATGTAGTCTTATGCAATACTCTTGTAGTCTTGCAACA
TGGTAACGATGAGTTAGCAACATGCCTTACAAGGAGAGAAAAAGCACCGTGCATGCCGATTGGTGGAAGT
AAGGTGGTACGATCGTGCCTTATTAGGAAGGCAACAGACGGGTCTGACATGGATTGGACGAACCACTGAA
TTGCCGCATTGCAGAGATATTGTATTTAAGTGCCTAGCTCGATACATAAACGGGTCTCTCTGGTTAGACC
AGATCTGAGCCTGGGAGCTCTCTGGCTAACTAGGGAACCCACTGCTTAAGCCTCAATAAAGCTTGCCTTG
AGTGCTTCAAGTAGTGTGTGCCCGTCTGTTGTGTGACTCTGGTAACTAGAGATCCCTCAGACCCTTTTAG
TCAGTGTGGAAAATCTCTAGCAGTGGCGCCCGAACAGGGACTTGAAAGCGAAAGGGAAACCAGAGGAGCT
CTCTCGACGCAGGACTCGGCTTGCTGAAGCGCGCACGGCAAGAGGCGAGGGGCGGCGACTGGTGAGTACG
CCAAAAATTTTGACTAGCGGAGGCTAGAAGGAGAGAGATGGGTGCGAGAGCGTCAGTATTAAGCGGGGGA
GAATTAGATCGCGATGGGAAAAAATTCGGTTAAGGCCAGGGGGAAAGAAAAAATATAAATTAAAACATAT
AGTATGGGCAAGCAGGGAGCTAGAACGATTCGCAGTTAATCCTGGCCTGTTAGAAACATCAGAAGGCTGT
AGACAAATACTGGGACAGCTACAACCATCCCTTCAGACAGGATCAGAAGAACTTAGATCATTATATAATA
CAGTAGCAACCCTCTATTGTGTGCATCAAAGGATAGAGATAAAAGACACCAAGGAAGCTTTAGACAAGAT
AGAGGAAGAGCAAAACAAAAGTAAGACCACCGCACAGCAAGCGGCCGCTGATCTTCAGACCTGGAGGAGG
AGATATGAGGGACAATTGGAGAAGTGAATTATATAAATATAAAGTAGTAAAAATTGAACCATTAGGAGTA
GCACCCACCAAGGCAAAGAGAAGAGTGGTGCAGAGAGAAAAAAGAGCAGTGGGAATAGGAGCTTTGTTCC
TTGGGTTCTTGGGAGCAGCAGGAAGCACTATGGGCGCAGCGTCAATGACGCTGACGGTACAGGCCAGACA
ATTATTGTCTGGTATAGTGCAGCAGCAGAACAATTTGCTGAGGGCTATTGAGGCGCAACAGCATCTGTTG
CAACTCACAGTCTGGGGCATCAAGCAGCTCCAGGCAAGAATCCTGGCTGTGGAAAGATACCTAAAGGATC
AACAGCTCCTGGGGATTTGGGGTTGCTCTGGAAAACTCATTTGCACCACTGCTGTGCCTTGGAATGCTAG
TTGGAGTAATAAATCTCTGGAACAGATTTGGAATCACACGACCTGGATGGAGTGGGACAGAGAAATTAAC
AATTACACAAGCTTAATACACTCCTTAATTGAAGAATCGCAAAACCAGCAAGAAAAGAATGAACAAGAAT
TATTGGAATTAGATAAATGGGCAAGTTTGTGGAATTGGTTTAACATAACAAATTGGCTGTGGTATATAAA
ATTATTCATAATGATAGTAGGAGGCTTGGTAGGTTTAAGAATAGTTTTTGCTGTACTTTCTATAGTGAAT
AGAGTTAGGCAGGGATATTCACCATTATCGTTTCAGACCCACCTCCCAACCCCGAGGGGACCCAGAGAGG
GCCTATTTCCCATGATTCCTTCATATTTGCATATACGATACAAGGCTGTTAGAGAGATAATTAGAATTAA
TTTGACTGTAAACACAAAGATATTAGTACAAAATACGTGACGTAGAAAGTAATAATTTCTTGGGTAGTTT
GCAGTTTTAAAATTATGTTTTAAAATGGACTATCATATGCTTACCGTAACTTGAAAGTATTTCGATTTCT
TGGCTTTATATATCTTGTGGAAAGGACGAAACACCGAAGTTGATGACAGCAACACTGTTTTAGAGCTAGA
AATAGCAAGTTAAAATAAGGCTAGTCCGTTATCAACTTGAAAAAGTGGCACCGAGTCGGTGCTTTTTTAA
GCTTGGCGTAACTAGATCTTGAGACAAATGGCAGTATTCATCCACAATTTTAAAAGAAAAGGGGGGATTG
GGGGGTACAGTGCAGGGGAAAGAATAGTAGACATAATAGCAACAGACATACAAACTAAAGAATTACAAAA
ACAAATTACAAAAATTCAAAATTTTCGGGTTTATTACAGGGACAGCAGAGATCCACTTTGGCGCCGGCTC
GAGGGGG
