>Addgene plasmid #77974 | DDR2 gRNA (BRDN0001147906) | depositor partial sequence | sequence record 145434 | Target Sequence
AAGTTGATGACAGCAACACT
