>Addgene plasmid #77974 | DDR2 gRNA (BRDN0001147906) | addgene partial sequence | sequence record 188759 | hU6-F
ACGTGACGTAGAAAGTAATAATTTCTTGGGTAGTTTGCAGTTTTAAAATTATGTTTTAAAATGGACTATC
ATATGCTTACCGTAACTTGAAAGTATTTCGATTTCTTGGCTTTATATATCTTGTGGAAAGGACGAAACAC
CGAAGTTGATGACAGCAACACTGTTTTAGAGCTAGAAATAGCAAGTTAAAATAAGGCTAGTCCGTTATCA
ACTTGAAAAAGTGGCACCGAGTCGGTGCTTTTTTAAGCTTGGCGTAACTAGATCTTGAGACAAATGGCAG
TATTCATCCACAATTTTAAAAGAAAAGGGGGGATTGGGGGGTACAGTGCAGGGGAAAGAATAGTAGACAT
AATAGCAACAGACATACAAACTAAAGAATTACAAAAACAAATTACAAAAATTCAAAATTTTCGGGTTTAT
TACAGGGACAGCAGAGATCCACTTTGGCGCCGGCTCGAGGGGGCCCGGGTGCAAAGATGGATAAAGTTTT
AAACAGAGAGGAATCTTTGCAGCTAATGGACCTTCTAGGTCTTGAAAGGAGTGGGAATTGGCTCCGGTGC
CCGTCAGTGG
